Addgene plasmid #148450: pT7-EGFP-C1-HsRCK-E236Q-shRNAres_AC
Purpose: Mammalian Expression of HSRck-E236Q-shRNAres
Depositing lab: Elisa Izaurralde. Depositing organization: Max Planck Institute for Developmental Biology. Publication: miRISC and the CCR4-NOT complex silence mRNA targets independently of 43S ribosomal scanning. Kuzuoglu-Ozturk D, Bhandari D, Huntzinger E, Fauser M, Helms S, Izaurralde E. EMBO J. 2016 Jun 1;35(11):1186-203. doi: 10.15252/embj.201592901. Epub 2016 Mar 23. PubMed 27009120.
Backbone
  Vector backbone: Unknown
  Vector type: Mammalian Expression
Growth in bacteria
  Bacterial resistance: Kanamycin, 50 μg/mL
  Growth temperature: 37°C
  Growth strain: DH5alpha
  Copy number: High Copy
Gene/Insert
  Gene/Insert name: HSRck-E236Q-shRNAres (alt name: DDX6)
  Species: H. sapiens (human)
  Entrez Gene: DDX6 (a.k.a. HLR2, IDDILF, P54, RCK, Rck/p54)
  Cloning method: Unknown
Terms and licenses: Academic/Nonprofit Terms; Industry Terms: Not Available to Industry
Depositor comments: ORF extracted from NCBI: NM_004397.3 Plasmids from this collection were made available to the research community and donated after the lab closed. Please note that the sequence provided by the depositing laboratory may be theoretical/predicted or based on Sanger sequencing results. There may be discrepancies between sequencing results obtained by Addgene and the depositor sequence. If an Addgene verified sequence is not available, please contact before placing your order to request that our lab fully sequence the plasmid.
How to cite: pT7-EGFP-C1-HsRCK-E236Q-shRNAres_AC was a gift from Elisa Izaurralde (Addgene plasmid # 148450 ; http://n2t.net/addgene:148450 ; RRID:Addgene_148450)
