[The description below was written by a language model from this plasmid's Addgene catalogue record and pLannotate feature annotations shown in this document.]
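Description:
pT7-EGFP-C1-HsRCK-E236Q-shRNAres_AC is a 6.2 kb mammalian expression plasmid encoding human DDX6 (also called RCK or p54) fused to the C-terminus of EGFP. The catalogue lists the backbone as unknown, but the name and feature layout are consistent with an EGFP-C1-type vector into which a T7 promoter has been placed. It replicates in E. coli at high copy from a ColE1/pUC-type origin and also carries an f1 origin. A single NeoR/KanR cassette is driven by tandem bacterial (AmpR-type) and SV40 early promoters and terminated by the HSV TK poly(A) signal. It confers kanamycin resistance in bacteria and can support G418 selection in mammalian cells.

The expression unit consists of the CMV immediate-early enhancer and promoter, followed by a T7 promoter, the EGFP coding sequence, the DDX6 open reading frame, residual multiple cloning site sequence and the SV40 poly(A) signal. The T7 promoter sits upstream of the fusion, so it could in principle also be transcribed by T7 RNA polymerase. Several short annotated fragments (HIV-1 LTR, SV40 large T antigen, ble, bGH poly(A)) are probably incidental matches to backbone sequence rather than functional elements.

According to the name, the insert carries an E236Q substitution and is shRNA-resistant, although the record does not describe the nucleotide changes or the effect of the mutation. DDX6 is a DEAD-box helicase, and a Glu-to-Gln change of this kind is commonly used to disrupt the catalytic DEAD motif, but this is not stated. The shRNA-resistant design suggests complementation experiments in which endogenous DDX6 is depleted and replaced by the tagged mutant. The associated publication concerns mRNA silencing by miRISC and the CCR4-NOT complex.
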