Features (pLannotate 1.2.2; 17 found; start..end, strand, type, name):
     61..364     +  enhancer       CMV enhancer: human cytomegalovirus immediate early enhancer
    365..568     +  promoter       CMV promoter: human cytomegalovirus (CMV) immediate early promoter
    564..597     +  LTR            5' LTR (truncated) (fragment): truncated 5' long terminal repeat (LTR) from HIV-1
    613..631     +  promoter       T7 promoter: promoter for bacteriophage T7 RNA polymerase
    665..1381    +  CDS            EGFP: EGFP is a basic (constitutively fluorescent) green fluorescent protein published in 1996, derived from Aequorea victoria. It is reported to be a rapidly-maturing weak dimer with moderate acid sensitivity.
   1397..2812    +  CDS            DDX6 (sequence partly withheld): DDX6_HUMAN - Also known as HLR2, RCK. Experimental evidence at protein level: Swiss-Prot protein existence level 1. Essential for the formation of P-bodies, cytosolic membrane- less ribonucleoprotein granules involved in RNA metabolism through the coordinated storage of mRNAs encoding regulatory functions (PubMed:25995375, PubMed:27342281, PubMed:31422817). Plays a role in P- bodies to coordinate the storage of translationally inactive mRNAs in the cytoplasm and prevent their degradation (PubMed:27342281). In the process of mRNA degradation, plays a role in mRNA decapping (PubMed:16364915). Bl
   2817..2852    +  misc_feature   MCS (fragment): multiple cloning site
   2869..2953    +  CDS            large T antigen (fragment): large T antigen from SV40 (simian virus 40)
   2976..3097    +  polyA_signal   SV40 poly(A) signal: SV40 polyadenylation signal
   3131..3559    -  rep_origin     f1 ori (sequence partly withheld): f1 bacteriophage origin of replication; arrow indicates direction of (+) strand synthesis
   3586..3690    +  promoter       AmpR promoter: bla
   3692..4049    +  promoter       SV40 promoter: SV40 enhancer and early promoter
   4084..4878    +  CDS            NeoR/KanR: aminoglycoside phosphotransferase from Tn5; aph(3')-II (or nptII); confers resistance to neomycin, kanamycin, and G418 (Geneticin®)
   4899..5051    +  CDS            ble (fragment): BLE_KLEPN - Experimental evidence at protein level: Swiss-Prot protein existence level 1. Binding protein with a strong affinity to the bleomycin family of antibiotics. Binds to CL990; an antimitotic-antibiotic compound. From Klebsiella pneumoniae.
   5110..5157    +  polyA_signal   HSV TK poly(A) signal: herpes simplex virus thymidine kinase polyadenylation signal (Cole and Stacy, 1985)
   5248..5264    -  polyA_signal   bGH poly(A) signal (fragment): bovine growth hormone polyadenylation signal
   5486..6074    +  rep_origin     ori: high-copy-number ColE1/pMB1/pBR322/pUC origin of replication
>Addgene plasmid #148450 | pT7-EGFP-C1-HsRCK-E236Q-shRNAres_AC | depositor full sequence | sequence record 290898 | Full Sequence
TAGTTATTAATAGTAATCAATTACGGGGTCATTAGTTCATAGCCCATATATGGAGTTCCGCGTTACATAA
CTTACGGTAAATGGCCCGCCTGGCTGACCGCCCAACGACCCCCGCCCATTGACGTCAATAATGACGTATG
TTCCCATAGTAACGCCAATAGGGACTTTCCATTGACGTCAATGGGTGGAGTATTTACGGTAAACTGCCCA
CTTGGCAGTACATCAAGTGTATCATATGCCAAGTACGCCCCCTATTGACGTCAATGACGGTAAATGGCCC
GCCTGGCATTATGCCCAGTACATGACCTTATGGGACTTTCCTACTTGGCAGTACATCTACGTATTAGTCA
TCGCTATTACCATGGTGATGCGGTTTTGGCAGTACATCAATGGGCGTGGATAGCGGTTTGACTCACGGGG
ATTTCCAAGTCTCCACCCCATTGACGTCAATGGGAGTTTGTTTTGGCACCAAAATCAACGGGACTTTCCA
AAATGTCGTAACAACTCCGCCCCATTGACGCAAATGGGCGGTAGGCGTGTACGGTGGGAGGTCTATATAA
GCAGAGCTCTCTGGCTAACTAGAGAACCCACTGCTTACTGGCTTATCGAAATTAATACGACTCACTATAG
GGAGACCCAAGCTCTAGCGCTACCGGTCGCCACCATGGTGAGCAAGGGCGAGGAGCTGTTCACCGGGGTG
GTGCCCATCCTGGTCGAGCTGGACGGCGACGTAAACGGCCACAAGTTCAGCGTGTCCGGCGAGGGCGAGG
GCGATGCCACCTACGGCAAGCTGACCCTGAAGTTCATCTGCACCACCGGCAAGCTGCCCGTGCCCTGGCC
CACCCTCGTGACCACCCTGACCTACGGCGTGCAGTGCTTCAGCCGCTACCCCGACCACATGAAGCAGCAC
GACTTCTTCAAGTCCGCCATGCCCGAAGGCTACGTCCAGGAGCGCACCATCTTCTTCAAGGACGACGGCA
ACTACAAGACCCGCGCCGAGGTGAAGTTCGAGGGCGACACCCTGGTGAACCGCATCGAGCTGAAGGGCAT
CGACTTCAAGGAGGACGGCAACATCCTGGGGCACAAGCTGGAGTACAACTACAACAGCCACAACGTCTAT
ATCATGGCCGACAAGCAGAAGAACGGCATCAAGGTGAACTTCAAGATCCGCCACAACATCGAGGACGGCA
GCGTGCAGCTCGCCGACCACTACCAGCAGAACACCCCCATCGGCGACGGCCCCGTGCTGCTGCCCGACAA
CCACTACCTGAGCACCCAGTCCGCCCTGAGCAAAGACCCCAACGAGAAGCGCGATCACATGGTCCTGCTG
GAGTTCGTGACCGCCGCCGGGATCACTCTCGGCATGGACGAGCTGTACAAGTCCGGACTCAGATCTATGG
GTCTGTCCAGTCAAAATGGTCAGCTGAGAGGCCCTGTGAAACCCACTGGTGGCCCTGGAGGAGGGGGCAC
ACAGACACAGCAACAGATGAACCAGCTGAAAAACACCAACACAATCAATAATGGCACTCAGCAGCAAGCA
CAGAGTATGACCACCACTATTAAACCTGGTGATGACTGGAAAAAGACTTTAAAACTCCCTCCAAAGGATC
TAAGAATCAAAACTTCGGATGTGACCTCCACAAAAGGAAATGAGTTTGAAGATTACTGTTTGAAACGGGA
GTTACTGATGGGAATTTTTGAAATGGGCTGGGAAAAGCCATCTCCTATTCAGGAGGAGAGCATTCCCATT
GCTTTATCTGGTAGGGATATCTTAGCTAGAGCAAAAAATGGAACAGGCAAGAGCGGTGCCTACCTCATTC
CCTTACTTGAACGGCTAGACCTGAAGAAGGACAATATACAAGCAATGGTGATTGTTCCCACTAGAGAACT
TGCTCTACAGGTCAGTCAAATTTGCATCCAGGTCAGCAAACACATGGGAGGGGCCAAAGTGATGGCAACC
ACAGGAGGAACCAATTTACGAGATGACATAATGAGGCTTGATGATACAGTGCACGTGGTGATTGCTACCC
CTGGGAGAATCCTGGATCTTATTAAGAAAGGAGTAGCAAAGGTTGATCATGTCCAGATGATAGTATTGGA
TCAGGCAGATAAGTTGCTGTCACAGGATTTTGTGCAGATAATGGAGGATATTATTCTCACGCTACCTAAA
AACAGGCAGATTTTACTATATTCCGCTACTTTCCCTCTTAGTGTACAGAAGTTCATGAATTCCCATTTAC
AAAAGCCATACGAAATTAACCTGATGGAG
[501 nt withheld, positions 2270-2770]
GTGGCAGAATACCACAGCGAGCCTGTAGAAGATGAGAAACCTTAACAATTCTGCAGTCGACGGTACCGCG
GGCCCGGGATCCACCGGATCTAGATAACTGATCATAATCAGCCATACCACATTTGTAGAGGTTTTACTTG
CTTTAAAAAACCTCCCACACCTCCCCCTGAACCTGAAACATAAAATGAATGCAATTGTTGTTGTTAACTT
GTTTATTGCAGCTTATAATGGTTACAAATAAAGCAATAGCATCACAAATTTCACAAATAAAGCATTTTTT
TCACTGCATTCTAGTTGTGGTTTGTCCAAACTCATCAATGTATCTTAACGCGTAAATTGTAAGCGTTAAT
ATTTTGTTAAAATTCGCGTTAAATTTTTGTTAAATCAGCTCATTTTTTAACCAATAGGCCGAAATCGGCA
AAATCCCTTATAAATCAAAAGAATAGACCGAGATAGGGT
[37 nt withheld, positions 3230-3266]
AAAGAACGTGGACTCCAACGTCAAAGG
[49 nt withheld, positions 3294-3342]
T
[91 nt withheld, positions 3344-3434]
G
[124 nt withheld, positions 3436-3559]
CAGGTGGCACTTTTCGGGGAAATGTGCGCGGAACCCCTATTTGTTTATTTTTCTAAATACATTCAAATAT
GTATCCGCTCATGAGACAATAACCCTGATAAATGCTTCAATAATATTGAAAAAGGAAGAGTCCTGAGGCG
GAAAGAACCAGCTGTGGAATGTGTGTCAGTTAGGGTGTGGAAAGTCCCCAGGCTCCCCAGCAGGCAGAAG
TATGCAAAGCATGCATCTCAATTAGTCAGCAACCAGGTGTGGAAAGTCCCCAGGCTCCCCAGCAGGCAGA
AGTATGCAAAGCATGCATCTCAATTAGTCAGCAACCATAGTCCCGCCCCTAACTCCGCCCATCCCGCCCC
TAACTCCGCCCAGTTCCGCCCATTCTCCGCCCCATGGCTGACTAATTTTTTTTATTTATGCAGAGGCCGA
GGCCGCCTCGGCCTCTGAGCTATTCCAGAAGTAGTGAGGAGGCTTTTTTGGAGGCCTAGGCTTTTGCAAA
GATCGATCAAGAGACAGGATGAGGATCGTTTCGCATGATTGAACAAGATGGATTGCACGCAGGTTCTCCG
GCCGCTTGGGTGGAGAGGCTATTCGGCTATGACTGGGCACAACAGACAATCGGCTGCTCTGATGCCGCCG
TGTTCCGGCTGTCAGCGCAGGGGCGCCCGGTTCTTTTTGTCAAGACCGACCTGTCCGGTGCCCTGAATGA
ACTGCAAGACGAGGCAGCGCGGCTATCGTGGCTGGCCACGACGGGCGTTCCTTGCGCAGCTGTGCTCGAC
GTTGTCACTGAAGCGGGAAGGGACTGGCTGCTATTGGGCGAAGTGCCGGGGCAGGATCTCCTGTCATCTC
ACCTTGCTCCTGCCGAGAAAGTATCCATCATGGCTGATGCAATGCGGCGGCTGCATACGCTTGATCCGGC
TACCTGCCCATTCGACCACCAAGCGAAACATCGCATCGAGCGAGCACGTACTCGGATGGAAGCCGGTCTT
GTCGATCAGGATGATCTGGACGAAGAGCATCAGGGGCTCGCGCCAGCCGAACTGTTCGCCAGGCTCAAGG
CGAGCATGCCCGACGGCGAGGATCTCGTCGTGACCCATGGCGATGCCTGCTTGCCGAATATCATGGTGGA
AAATGGCCGCTTTTCTGGATTCATCGACTGTGGCCGGCTGGGTGTGGCGGACCGCTATCAGGACATAGCG
TTGGCTACCCGTGATATTGCTGAAGAGCTTGGCGGCGAATGGGCTGACCGCTTCCTCGTGCTTTACGGTA
TCGCCGCTCCCGATTCGCAGCGCATCGCCTTCTATCGCCTTCTTGACGAGTTCTTCTGAGCGGGACTCTG
GGGTTCGAAATGACCGACCAAGCGACGCCCAACCTGCCATCACGAGATTTCGATTCCACCGCCGCCTTCT
ATGAAAGGTTGGGCTTCGGAATCGTTTTCCGGGACGCCGGCTGGATGATCCTCCAGCGCGGGGATCTCAT
GCTGGAGTTCTTCGCCCACCCTAGGGGGAGGCTAACTGAAACACGGAAGGAGACAATACCGGAAGGAACC
CGCGCTATGACGGCAATAAAAAGACAGAATAAAACGCACGGTGTTGGGTCGTTTGTTCATAAACGCGGGG
TTCGGTCCCAGGGCTGGCACTCTGTCGATACCCCACCGAGACCCCATTGGGGCCAATACGCCCGCGTTTC
TTCCTTTTCCCCACCCCACCCCCCAAGTTCGGGTGAAGGCCCAGGGCTCGCAGCCAACGTCGGGGCGGCA
GGCCCTGCCATAGCCTCAGGTTACTCATATATACTTTAGATTGATTTAAAACTTCATTTTTAATTTAAAA
GGATCTAGGTGAAGATCCTTTTTGATAATCTCATGACCAAAATCCCTTAACGTGAGTTTTCGTTCCACTG
AGCGTCAGACCCCGTAGAAAAGATCAAAGGATCTTCTTGAGATCCTTTTTTTCTGCGCGTAATCTGCTGC
TTGCAAACAAAAAAACCACCGCTACCAGCGGTGGTTTGTTTGCCGGATCAAGAGCTACCAACTCTTTTTC
CGAAGGTAACTGGCTTCAGCAGAGCGCAGATACCAAATACTGTCCTTCTAGTGTAGCCGTAGTTAGGCCA
CCACTTCAAGAACTCTGTAGCACCGCCTACATACCTCGCTCTGCTAATCCTGTTACCAGTGGCTGCTGCC
AGTGGCGATAAGTCGTGTCTTACCGGGTTGGACTCAAGACGATAGTTACCGGATAAGGCGCAGCGGTCGG
GCTGAACGGGGGGTTCGTGCACACAGCCCAGCTTGGAGCGAACGACCTACACCGAACTGAGATACCTACA
GCGTGAGCTATGAGAAAGCGCCACGCTTCCCGAAGGGAGAAAGGCGGACAGGTATCCGGTAAGCGGCAGG
GTCGGAACAGGAGAGCGCACGAGGGAGCTTCCAGGGGGAAACGCCTGGTATCTTTATAGTCCTGTCGGGT
TTCGCCACCTCTGACTTGAGCGTCGATTTTTGTGATGCTCGTCAGGGGGGCGGAGCCTATGGAAAAACGC
CAGCAACGCGGCCTTTTTACGGTTCCTGGCCTTTTGCTGGCCTTTTGCTCACATGTTCTTTCCTGCGTTA
TCCCCTGATTCTGTGGATAACCGTATTACCGCCATGCAT
